>Addgene plasmid #240017 | LLPS-pCDH-DDX6-ΔDEAD | addgene full sequence | sequence record 476596 | Addgene NGS Result
TATGCGGTGTGAAATACCGCACAGATGCGTAAGGAGAAAATACCGCATCAGGCGCCATTCGCCATTCAGG
CTGCGCAACTGTTGGGAAGGGCGATCGGTGCGGGCCTCTTCGCTATTACGCCAGCTGGCGAAAGGGGGAT
GTGCTGCAAGGCGATTAAGTTGGGTAACGCCAGGGTTTTCCCAGTCACGACGTTGTAAAACGACGGCCAG
TGCCAAGCTGACGCGTGTAGTCTTATGCAATACTCTTGTAGTCTTGCAACATGGTAACGATGAGTTAGCA
ACATGCCTTACAAGGAGAGAAAAAGCACCGTGCATGCCGATTGGTGGAAGTAAGGTGGTACGATCGTGCC
TTATTAGGAAGGCAACAGACGGGTCTGACATGGATTGGACGAACCACTGAATTGCCGCATTGCAGAGATA
TTGTATTTAAGTGCCTAGCTCGATACATAAACGGGTCTCTCTGGTTAGACCAGATCTGAGCCTGGGAGCT
CTCTGGCTAACTAGGGAACCCACTGCTTAAGCCTCAATAAAGCTTGCCTTGAGTGCTTCAAGTAGTGTGT
GCCCGTCTGTTGTGTGACTCTGGTAACTAGAGATCCCTCAGACCCTTTTAGTCAGTGTGGAAAATCTCTA
GCAGTGGCGCCCGAACAGGGACTTGAAAGCGAAAGGGAAACCAGAGGAGCTCTCTCGACGCAGGACTCGG
CTTGCTGAAGCGCGCACGGCAAGAGGCGAGGGGCGGCGACTGGTGAGTACGCCAAAAATTTTGACTAGCG
GAGGCTAGAAGGAGAGAGATGGGTGCGAGAGCGTCAGTATTAAGCGGGGGAGAATTAGATCGCGATGGGA
AAAAATTCGGTTAAGGCCAGGGGGAAAGAAAAAATATAAATTAAAACATATAGTATGGGCAAGCAGGGAG
CTAGAACGATTCGCAGTTAATCCTGGCCTGTTAGAAACATCAGAAGGCTGTAGACAAATACTGGGACAGC
TACAACCATCCCTTCAGACAGGATCAGAAGAACTTAGATCATTATATAATACAGTAGCAACCCTCTATTG
TGTGCATCAAAGGATAGAGATAAAAGACACCAAGGAAGCTTTAGACAAGATAGAGGAAGAGCAAAACAAA
AGTAAGACCACCGCACAGCAAGCGGCCACTGATCTTCAGACCTGGAGGAGGAGATATGAGGGACAATTGG
AGAAGTGAATTATATAAATATAAAGTAGTAAAAATTGAACCATTAGGAGTAGCACCCACCAAGGCAAAGA
GAAGAGTGGTGCAGAGAGAAAAAAGAGCAGTGGGAATAGGAGCTTTGTTCCTTGGGTTCTTGGGAGCAGC
AGGAAGCACTATGGGCGCAGCGTCAATGACGCTGACGGTACAGGCCAGACAATTATTGTCTGGTATAGTG
CAGCAGCAGAACAATTTGCTGAGGGCTATTGAGGCGCAACAGCATCTGTTGCAACTCACAGTCTGGGGCA
TCAAGCAGCTCCAGGCAAGAATCCTGGCTGTGGAAAGATACCTAAAGGATCAACAGCTCCTGGGGATTTG
GGGTTGCTCTGGAAAACTCATTTGCACCACTGCTGTGCCTTGGAATGCTAGTTGGAGTAATAAATCTCTG
GAACAGATTTGGAATCACACGACCTGGATGGAGTGGGACAGAGAAATTAACAATTACACAAGCTTAATAC
ACTCCTTAATTGAAGAATCGCAAAACCAGCAAGAAAAGAATGAACAAGAATTATTGGAATTAGATAAATG
GGCAAGTTTGTGGAATTGGTTTAACATAACAAATTGGCTGTGGTATATAAAATTATTCATAATGATAGTA
GGAGGCTTGGTAGGTTTAAGAATAGTTTTTGCTGTACTTTCTATAGTGAATAGAGTTAGGCAGGGATATT
CACCATTATCGTTTCAGACCCACCTCCCAACCCCGAGGGGACCCGACAGGCCCGAAGGAATAGAAGAAGA
AGGTGGAGAGAGAGACAGAGACAGATCCATTCGATTAGTGAACGGATCTCGACGGTATCGGTTAACTTTT
AAAAGAAAAGGGGGGATTGGGGGGTACAGTGCAGGGGAAAGAATAGTAGACATAATAGCAACAGACATAC
AAACTAAAGAATTACAAAAACAAATTACAAAATTCAAAATTTTATCGATACTAGTATTATGCCCAGTACA
TGACCTTATGGGACTTTCCTACTTGGCAGTACATCTACGTATTAGTCATCGCTATTACCATGGTGATGCG
GTTTTGGCAGTACATCAATGGGCGTGGATAGCGGTTTGACTCACGGGGATTTCCAAGTCTCCACCCCATT
GACGTCAATGGGAGTTTGTTTTGGCACCAAAATCAACGGGACTTTCCAAAATGTCGTAACAACTCCGCCC
CATTGACGCAAATGGGCGGTAGGCGTGTACGGTGGGAGGTTTATATAAGCAGAGCTCGTTTAGTGAACCG
TCAGATCGCCTGGAGACGCCATCCACGCTGTTTTGACCTCCATAGAAGATTCTAGAATGCATCATCACCA
TCACCACGAGCCAACCACTCTGGTTCCGCGTGGATCCGATAACGCGAGCACGGCCAGAACAGAGAACCCT
GTTATAATGGGTCTGTCCAGTCAAAATGGTCAGCTGAGAGGCCCTGTGAAACCCACTGGTGGCCCTGGAG
GAGGGGGCACACAGACACAGCAACAGATGAACCAGCTGAAAAACACCAACACAATCAATAATGGCACTCA
GCAGCAAGCACAGAGTATGACCACCACTATTAAACCTGGTGATGACTGGAAAAAGACTTTAAAACTCCCT
CCAAAGGATCTAAGAATCAAAACTTCGGATGTGACCTCCACAAAAGGAAATGAGTTTGAAGATTACTGTT
TGAAACGGGAGTTACTGATGGGAATTTTTGAAATGGGCTGGGAAAAGCCATCTAATTCCCATTTGCAGAA
ACCCTATGAGATTAACCTGATGGAG
[501 nt withheld, positions 2966-3466]
GTGGCAGAATACCACAGCGAGCCTGTAGAAGATGAGAAACCTGAGCCAACCACTATGGTGAGCAAGGGCG
AGGAGCTGTTCACCGGGGTGGTGCCCATCCTGGTCGAGCTGGACGGCGACGTAAACGGCCACAAGTTCAG
CGTGTCTGGCGAGGGCGAGGGCGATGCCACCTACGGCAAGCTGACCCTGAAGTTCATCTGCACCACCGGC
AAGCTGCCCGTGCCCTGGCCCACCCTCGTGACCACCCTGACCTACGGCGTGCAGTGCTTCAGCCGCTACC
CCGACCACATGAAGCAGCACGACTTCTTCAAGTCCGCCATGCCCGAAGGCTACGTCCAGGAGCGCACCAT
CTTCTTCAAGGACGACGGCAACTACAAGACCCGCGCCGAGGTGAAGTTCGAGGGCGACACCCTGGTGAAC
CGCATCGAGCTGAAGGGCATCGACTTCAAGGAGGACGGCAACATCCTGGGGCACAAGCTGGAGTACAACT
ACAACAGCCACAACGTCTATATCATGGCCGACAAGCAGAAGAACGGCATCAAGGCGAACTTCAAGATCCG
CCACAACATCGAGGACGGCAGCGTGCAGCTCGCCGACCACTACCAGCAGAACACCCCCATCGGCGACGGC
CCCGTGCTGCTGCCCGACAACCACTACCTGAGCACCCAGTCCGCCCTGAGCAAAGACCCCAACGAGAAGC
GCGATCACATGGTCCTGCTGGAGTTCGTGACCGCCGCCGGGATCACTCTCGGCATGGACGAGCTGTACAA
GTAAGCGGCCGCGAAGGATCTGCGATCGCTCCGGTGCCCGTCAGTGGGCAGAGCGCACATCGCCCACAGT
CCCCGAGAAGTTGGGGGGAGGGGTCGGCAATTGAACGGGTGCCTAGAGAAGGTGGCGCGGGGTAAACTGG
GAAAGTGATGTCGTGTACTGGCTCCGCCTTTTTCCCGAGGGTGGGGGAGAACCGTATATAAGTGCAGTAG
TCGCCGTGAACGTTCTTTTTCGCAACGGGTTTGCCGCCAGAACACAGCTGAAGCTTCGAGGGGCTCGCAT
CTCTCCTTCACGCGCCCGCCGCCCTACCTGAGGCCGCCATCCACGCCGGTTGAGTCGCGTTCTGCCGCCT
CCCGCCTGTGGTGCCTCCTGAACTGCGTCCGCCGTCTAGGTAAGTTTAAAGCTCAGGTCGAGACCGGGCC
TTTGTCCGGCGCTCCCTTGGAGCCTACCTAGACTCAGCCGGCTCTCCACGCTTTGCCTGACCCTGCTTGC
TCAACTCTACGTCTTTGTTTCGTTTTCTGTTCTGCGCCGTTACAGATCCAAGCTGTGACCGGCGCCTACG
CTAGATGACCGAGTACAAGCCCACGGTGCGCCTCGCCACCCGCGACGACGTCCCCAGGGCCGTACGCACC
CTCGCCGCCGCGTTCGCCGACTACCCCGCCACGCGCCACACCGTCGATCCGGACCGCCACATCGAGCGGG
TCACCGAGCTGCAAGAACTCTTCCTCACGCGCGTCGGGCTCGACATCGGCAAGGTGTGGGTCGCGGACGA
CGGCGCCGCGGTGGCGGTCTGGACCACGCCGGAGAGCGTCGAAGCGGGGGCGGTGTTCGCCGAGATCGGC
CCGCGCATGGCCGAGTTGAGCGGTTCCCGGCTGGCCGCGCAGCAACAGATGGAAGGCCTCCTGGCGCCGC
ACCGGCCCAAGGAGCCCGCGTGGTTCCTGGCCACCGTCGGCGTCTCGCCCGACCACCAGGGCAAGGGTCT
GGGCAGCGCCGTCGTGCTCCCCGGAGTGGAGGCGGCCGAGCGCGCCGGGGTGCCCGCCTTCCTGGAGACC
TCCGCGCCCCGCAACCTCCCCTTCTACGAGCGGCTCGGCTTCACCGTCACCGCCGACGTCGAGGTGCCCG
AAGGACCGCGCACCTGGTGCATGACCCGCAAGCCCGGTGCCTGAGTCGACAATCAACCTCTGGATTACAA
AATTTGTGAAAGATTGACTGGTATTCTTAACTATGTTGCTCCTTTTACGCTATGTGGATACGCTGCTTTA
ATGCCTTTGTATCATGCTATTGCTTCCCGTATGGCTTTCATTTTCTCCTCCTTGTATAAATCCTGGTTGC
TGTCTCTTTATGAGGAGTTGTGGCCCGTTGTCAGGCAACGTGGCGTGGTGTGCACTGTGTTTGCTGACGC
AACCCCCACTGGTTGGGGCATTGCCACCACCTGTCAGCTCCTTTCCGGGACTTTCGCTTTCCCCCTCCCT
ATTGCCACGGCGGAACTCATCGCCGCCTGCCTTGCCCGCTGCTGGACAGGGGCTCGGCTGTTGGGCACTG
ACAATTCCGTGGTGTTGTCGGGGAAATCATCGTCCTTTCCTTGGCTGCTCGCCTGTGTTGCCACCTGGAT
TCTGCGCGGGACGTCCTTCTGCTACGTCCCTTCGGCCCTCAATCCAGCGGACCTTCCTTCCCGCGGCCTG
CTGCCGGCTCTGCGGCCTCTTCCGCGTCTTCGCCTTCGCCCTCAGACGAGTCGGATCTCCCTTTGGGCCG
CCTCCCCGCCTGGTACCTTTAAGACCAATGACTTACAAGGCAGCTGTAGATCTTAGCCACTTTTTAAAAG
AAAAGGGGGGACTGGAAGGGCTAATTCACTCCCAACGAAGATAAGATCTGCTTTTTGCTTGTACTGGGTC
TCTCTGGTTAGACCAGATCTGAGCCTGGGAGCTCTCTGGCTAACTAGGGAACCCACTGCTTAAGCCTCAA
TAAAGCTTGCCTTGAGTGCTTCAAGTAGTGTGTGCCCGTCTGTTGTGTGACTCTGGTAACTAGAGATCCC
TCAGACCCTTTTAGTCAGTGTGGAAAATCTCTAGCAGTAGTAGTTCATGTCATCTTATTATTCAGTATTT
ATAACTTGCAAAGAAATGAATATCAGAGAGTGAGAGGAACTTGTTTATTGCAGCTTATAATGGTTACAAA
TAAAGCAATAGCATCACAAATTTCACAAATAAAGCATTTTTTTCACTGCATTCTAGTTGTGGTTTGTCCA
AACTCATCAATGTATCTTATCATGTCTGGCTCTAGCTATCCCGCCCCTAACTCCGCCCATCCCGCCCCTA
ACTCCGCCCAGTTCCGCCCATTCTCCGCCCCATGGCTGACTAATTTTTTTTATTTATGCAGAGGCCGAGG
CCGCCTCGGCCTCTGAGCTATTCCAGAAGTAGTGAGGAGGCTTTTTTGGAGGCCTAGACTTTTGCAGAGA
CCAAATTCGTAATCATGTCATAGCTGTTTCCTGTGTGAAATTGTTATCCGCTCACAATTCCACACAACAT
ACGAGCCGGAAGCATAAAGTGTAAAGCCTGGGGTGCCTAATGAGTGAGCTAACTCACATTAATTGCGTTG
CGCTCACTGCCCGCTTTCCAGTCGGGAAACCTGTCGTGCCAGCTGCATTAATGAATCGGCCAACGCGCGG
GGAGAGGCGGTTTGCGTATTGGGCGCTCTTCCGCTTCCTCGCTCACTGACTCGCTGCGCTCGGTCGTTCG
GCTGCGGCGAGCGGTATCAGCTCACTCAAAGGCGGTAATACGGTTATCCACAGAATCAGGGGATAACGCA
GGAAAGAACATGTGAGCAAAAGGCCAGCAAAAGGCCAGGAACCGTAAAAAGGCCGCGTTGCTGGCGTTTT
TCCATAGGCTCCGCCCCCCTGACGAGCATCACAAAAATCGACGCTCAAGTCAGAGGTGGCGAAACCCGAC
AGGACTATAAAGATACCAGGCGTTTCCCCCTGGAAGCTCCCTCGTGCGCTCTCCTGTTCCGACCCTGCCG
CTTACCGGATACCTGTCCGCCTTTCTCCCTTCGGGAAGCGTGGCGCTTTCTCATAGCTCACGCTGTAGGT
ATCTCAGTTCGGTGTAGGTCGTTCGCTCCAAGCTGGGCTGTGTGCACGAACCCCCCGTTCAGCCCGACCG
CTGCGCCTTATCCGGTAACTATCGTCTTGAGTCCAACCCGGTAAGACACGACTTATCGCCACTGGCAGCA
GCCACTGGTAACAGGATTAGCAGAGCGAGGTATGTAGGCGGTGCTACAGAGTTCTTGAAGTGGTGGCCTA
ACTACGGCTACACTAGAAGAACAGTATTTGGTATCTGCGCTCTGCTGAAGCCAGTTACCTTCGGAAAAAG
AGTTGGTAGCTCTTGATCCGGCAAACAAACCACCGCTGGTAGCGGTGGTTTTTTTGTTTGCAAGCAGCAG
ATTACGCGCAGAAAAAAAGGATCTCAAGAAGATCCTTTGATCTTTTCTACGGGGTCTGACGCTCAGTGGA
ACGAAAACTCACGTTAAGGGATTTTGGTCATGAGATTATCAAAAAGGATCTTCACCTAGATCCTTTTAAA
TTAAAAATGAAGTTTTAAATCAATCTAAAGTATATATGAGTAAACTTGGTCTGACAGTTACCAATGCTTA
ATCAGTGAGGCACCTATCTCAGCGATCTGTCTATTTCGTTCATCCATAGTTGCCTGACTCCCCGTCGTGT
AGATAACTACGATACGGGAGGGCTTACCATCTGGCCCCAGTGCTGCAATGATACCGCGAGACCCACGCTC
ACCGGCTCCAGATTTATCAGCAATAAACCAGCCAGCCGGAAGGGCCGAGCGCAGAAGTGGTCCTGCAACT
TTATCCGCCTCCATCCAGTCTATTAATTGTTGCCGGGAAGCTAGAGTAAGTAGTTCGCCAGTTAATAGTT
TGCGCAACGTTGTTGCCATTGCTACAGGCATCGTGGTGTCACGCTCGTCGTTTGGTATGGCTTCATTCAG
CTCCGGTTCCCAACGATCAAGGCGAGTTACATGATCCCCCATGTTGTGCAAAAAAGCGGTTAGCTCCTTC
GGTCCTCCGATCGTTGTCAGAAGTAAGTTGGCCGCAGTGTTATCACTCATGGTTATGGCAGCACTGCATA
ATTCTCTTACTGTCATGCCATCCGTAAGATGCTTTTCTGTGACTGGTGAGTACTCAACCAAGTCATTCTG
AGAATAGTGTATGCGGCGACCGAGTTGCTCTTGCCCGGCGTCAATACGGGATAATACCGCGCCACATAGC
AGAACTTTAAAAGTGCTCATCATTGGAAAACGTTCTTCGGGGCGAAAACTCTCAAGGATCTTACCGCTGT
TGAGATCCAGTTCGATGTAACCCACTCGTGCACCCAACTGATCTTCAGCATCTTTTACTTTCACCAGCGT
TTCTGGGTGAGCAAAAACAGGAAGGCAAAATGCCGCAAAAAAGGGAATAAGGGCGACACGGAAATGTTGA
ATACTCATACTCTTCCTTTTTCAATATTATTGAAGCATTTATCAGGGTTATTGTCTCATGAGCGGATACA
TATTTGAATGTATTTAGAAAAATAAACAAATAGGGGTTCCGCGCACATTTCCCCGAAAAGTGCCACCTGA
CGTCTAAGAAACCATTATTATCATGACATTAACCTATAAAAATAGGCGTATCACGAGGCCCTTTCGTCTC
GCGCGTTTCGGTGATGACGGTGAAAACCTCTGACACATGCAGCTCCCGGAGACGGTCACAGCTTGTCTGT
AAGCGGATGCCGGGAGCAGACAAGCCCGTCAGGGCGCGTCAGCGGGTGTTGGCGGGTGTCGGGGCTGGCT
TAACTATGCGGCATCAGAGCAGATTGTACTGAGAGTGCACCA
Features (pLannotate 1.2.2; 29 found; start..end, strand, type, name):
     58..212     -  CDS            lacZα (fragment): LacZα fragment of β-galactosidase; lacZ fragment
    226..452     +  promoter       RSV promoter: Rous sarcoma virus enhancer/promoter
    453..633     +  LTR            5' LTR (truncated): truncated 5' long terminal repeat (LTR) from HIV-1
    680..805     +  misc_feature   HIV-1 Ψ: packaging signal of human immunodeficiency virus type 1
    789..1127    +  CDS            HIV-1 gag (fragment): gag protein from human immunodeficiency virus 1; gag
   1298..1531    +  misc_feature   RRE: The Rev response element (RRE) of HIV-1 allows for Rev-dependent mRNA export from the nucleus to the cytoplasm.
   1908..2008    +  CDS            Rev (fragment): human immunodeficiency virus 1 (HIV-1) Rev protein; rev; enhances nuclear export of unspliced and incompletely spliced viral mRNAs
   2027..2143    +  misc_feature   cPPT/CTS: central polypurine tract and central termination sequence of HIV-1
   2156..2232    +  enhancer       CMV enhancer (fragment): human cytomegalovirus immediate early enhancer
   2233..2436    +  promoter       CMV promoter: human cytomegalovirus (CMV) immediate early promoter
   2567..3508    +  CDS            DDX6 (fragment) (sequence partly withheld): DDX6_HUMAN - Also known as HLR2, RCK. Experimental evidence at protein level: Swiss-Prot protein existence level 1. Essential for the formation of P-bodies, cytosolic membrane- less ribonucleoprotein granules involved in RNA metabolism through the coordinated storage of mRNAs encoding regulatory functions (PubMed:25995375, PubMed:27342281, PubMed:31422817). Plays a role in P- bodies to coordinate the storage of translationally inactive mRNAs in the cytoplasm and prevent their degradation (PubMed:27342281). In the process of mRNA degradation, plays a role in mRNA decapping (PubMed:16364915). Bl
   3521..4240    +  CDS            EGFP: the original enhanced GFP (Yang et al., 1996) mammalian codon-optimized
   4282..4493    +  promoter       EF-1α core promoter: core promoter for human elongation factor EF-1α
   4506..4774    +  LTR            5' LTR (truncated): truncated 5' long terminal repeat (LTR) from human T-cell leukemia virus (HTLV) type 1
   4801..5400    +  CDS            PuroR: puromycin N-acetyltransferase; pac from Streptomyces alboniger; confers resistance to puromycin
   5407..5995    +  misc_feature   WPRE: woodchuck hepatitis virus posttranscriptional regulatory element
   5990..6097    +  CDS            nef (fragment): NEF_SIVS4 - Experimental evidence at protein level: Swiss-Prot protein existence level 1. Interferes with TCR signaling from the cell membrane. Interacts with CD247/TCRZ (TCR zeta chain) and exert potent down- regulation of cell surface TCR/CD3 complexes. From Simian immunodeficiency virus (isolate F236/smH4) (SIV-sm) (Simian immunodeficiency virus sooty mangabey monkey).
   6122..6302    +  LTR            5' LTR (truncated): truncated 5' long terminal repeat (LTR) from HIV-1
   6374..6495    +  polyA_signal   SV40 poly(A) signal: SV40 polyadenylation signal
   6535..6670    +  rep_origin     SV40 ori: SV40 origin of replication
   6727..6743    -  protein_bind   lac operator: The lac repressor binds to the lac operator to inhibit transcription in E. coli. This inhibition can be relieved by adding lactose or isopropyl-β-D-thiogalactopyranoside (IPTG). lac repressor encoded by lacI
   6751..6781    -  promoter       lac promoter: promoter for the E. coli lac operon
   6796..6817    -  protein_bind   CAP binding site: CAP binding activates transcription in the presence of cAMP. E. coli catabolite activator protein
   6830..6922    -  CDS            lacI (fragment): lac repressor; lacI; The lac repressor binds to the lac operator to inhibit transcription in E. coli. This inhibition can be relieved by adding lactose or isopropyl-β-D-thiogalactopyranoside (IPTG).
   7105..7693    -  rep_origin     ori: high-copy-number ColE1/pMB1/pBR322/pUC origin of replication
   7864..8724    -  CDS            AmpR: β-lactamase; bla; confers resistance to ampicillin, carbenicillin, and related antibiotics
   8725..8829    -  promoter       AmpR promoter: bla
   8924..8959    +  CDS            rop (fragment): Rop protein, which maintains plasmids at low copy number; rop
   9061..52      +  misc_feature   bom (fragment) (across the origin): basis of mobility region from pBR322
