[The description below was written by a language model from this plasmid's Addgene catalogue record and pLannotate feature annotations shown in this document.]
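Description:
LLPS-pCDH-DDX6-ΔDEAD is a third-generation-style HIV-1 lentiviral transfer plasmid built on the pCDH backbone for expressing a deletion mutant of human DDX6 fused to EGFP in mammalian cells. It is propagated in E. coli through a high-copy ColE1/pUC-type origin with ampicillin selection (AmpR under its own bla promoter). Small remnants of lac, rop and bom sequences in the feature table are backbone leftovers. The viral portion begins with a chimeric RSV promoter/truncated 5' LTR, which allows Tat-independent transcription of the genomic RNA in packaging cells. It continues with the Ψ packaging signal and a partial gag region, the RRE for Rev-dependent nuclear export, and the cPPT/CTS. It ends in a truncated 3' LTR followed by an SV40 polyadenylation signal and SV40 origin.

Between the LTRs are two expression units. A CMV enhancer/promoter drives the DDX6-ΔDEAD open reading frame, which the annotation detects as a partial DDX6 coding sequence, consistent with removal of the DEAD region. It is followed closely by a C-terminal EGFP. The catalogue entry also lists an N-terminal 6xHis tag, which is not separately annotated in the feature table. Downstream, an EF-1α core promoter joined to an HTLV-1 LTR segment drives puromycin N-acetyltransferase, allowing selection of stably transduced cells. A WPRE ahead of the 3' LTR enhances transcript expression.

DDX6 is an RNA helicase essential for P-body formation. Given the "LLPS" name and the associated study on DDX6 phase separation, the fluorescent fusion is presumably used to visualize how loss of the DEAD region affects condensate formation, although the record states only that it expresses the fusion in mammalian cells.
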