Addgene plasmid #240017: LLPS-pCDH-DDX6-ΔDEAD
Purpose: Expresses human DDX6-ΔDEAD fused to EGFP in mammalian cells
Depositing lab: Rui Su. Depositing organization: Beckman Research Institute of the City of Hope. Publication: DDX6 undergoes phase separation to modulate metabolic plasticity and chemoresistance. Bi H, Li W, Ren L, Zhang H, Dong L, Chan A, Wang X, Yang L, Zhang X, Xue M, Qin H, Wu X, Hoeve-Scott JT, Zhang B, Li L, Wunderlich M, Mulloy JC, Rosen ST, Chen J, Li X, Chen CW, Su R. Nat Commun. 2025 Dec 2;17(1):260. doi: 10.1038/s41467-025-66966-4. PubMed 41330929.
Backbone
  Vector backbone: pCDH
  Vector type: Lentiviral
Growth in bacteria
  Bacterial resistance: Ampicillin, 100 μg/mL
  Growth temperature: 37°C
  Growth strain: NEB Stable
  Copy number: High Copy
Gene/Insert
  Gene/Insert name: DDX6-ΔDEAD
  Species: H. sapiens (human)
  Tag / fusion protein: 6xHis (N terminal on insert); EGFP (C terminal on insert)
  Cloning method: Unknown
Terms and licenses: Academic/Nonprofit Terms; Industry Terms: Not Available to Industry
How to cite: LLPS-pCDH-DDX6-ΔDEAD was a gift from Rui Su (Addgene plasmid # 240017 ; http://n2t.net/addgene:240017 ; RRID:Addgene_240017)
